Addgene plasmid #198385: pHR V5-RNF14 C417A_IRES-mCherry
Purpose: RNF14 C417A expression
Depositing lab: Jack Taunton. Depositing organization: University of California, San Francisco (UCSF). Publication: An E3 ligase network engages GCN1 to promote the degradation of translation factors on stalled ribosomes. Oltion K, Carelli JD, Yang T, See SK, Wang HY, Kampmann M, Taunton J. Cell. 2023 Jan 19;186(2):346-362.e17. doi: 10.1016/j.cell.2022.12.025. Epub 2023 Jan 12. PubMed 36638793.
Backbone
  Vector backbone: pHR
  Vector type: Mammalian Expression, Lentiviral
  Selectable markers: mCherry
Growth in bacteria
  Bacterial resistance: Ampicillin, 100 μg/mL
  Growth temperature: 37°C
  Growth strain: NEB Stable
  Copy number: High Copy
Gene/Insert
  Gene/Insert name: RNF14 (alt name: ARA54)
  Species: H. sapiens (human)
  Mutation: catalytic cysteine mutation (C417A)
  Entrez Gene: RNF14 (a.k.a. ARA54, HFB30, HRIHFB2038, TRIAD2)
  Promoter: EF1A
  Tag / fusion protein: V5 (N terminal on insert)
  Cloning method: Gibson Cloning
Terms and licenses: Academic/Nonprofit Terms; Industry Terms: Not Available to Industry
How to cite: pHR V5-RNF14 C417A_IRES-mCherry was a gift from Jack Taunton (Addgene plasmid # 198385 ; http://n2t.net/addgene:198385 ; RRID:Addgene_198385)
