[The description below was written by a language model from this plasmid's Addgene catalogue record and pLannotate feature annotations shown in this document.]
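Description:
pHR V5-RNF14 C417A_IRES-mCherry is an HIV-1-derived lentiviral transfer plasmid built on the pHR backbone for expressing a mutant form of human RNF14 (also called ARA54) in mammalian cells. It is about 12.5 kb, carries a high-copy ColE1/pUC-type origin and an ampicillin resistance gene (β-lactamase) for propagation and selection in E. coli, and is recorded as grown in a recombination-reducing strain, as is common for plasmids with repeated LTRs. The viral region includes a 5′ LTR annotated as truncated, the Ψ packaging signal with a partial gag sequence, the Rev response element for Rev-dependent nuclear export of the genomic RNA, the cPPT/CTS, and a self-inactivating ΔU3 3′ LTR. Outside the LTRs the annotation also picks up legacy backbone remnants, including an SV40 promoter with gpt fragments, SV40 small t intron and poly(A) sequences, and fragments of the tetracycline resistance, rop and bom regions.

The payload is a bicistronic cassette driven by the constitutive EF-1α promoter. An N-terminal V5 epitope tag is fused to the RNF14 coding sequence, which carries the C417A substitution described in the record as a catalytic cysteine mutation. That change would be expected to abolish the protein's E3 ubiquitin ligase activity. An EMCV IRES follows, allowing translation of mCherry from the same transcript, so red fluorescence marks transduced cells and can be used to sort or gate them in place of drug selection. A WPRE downstream enhances transcript expression. The stated purpose is simply RNF14 C417A expression. The associated publication concerns an E3 ligase network that degrades translation factors on stalled ribosomes, so the construct plausibly serves as a ligase-dead control alongside wild-type RNF14.
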