Features (pLannotate 1.2.2; 36 found; start..end, strand, type, name):
    228..353     +  misc_feature   HIV-1 Ψ: packaging signal of human immunodeficiency virus type 1
    337..675     +  CDS            HIV-1 gag (fragment): gag protein from human immunodeficiency virus 1; gag
    850..1083    +  misc_feature   RRE: The Rev response element (RRE) of HIV-1 allows for Rev-dependent mRNA export from the nucleus to the cytoplasm.
   1460..1560    +  CDS            Rev (fragment): human immunodeficiency virus 1 (HIV-1) Rev protein; rev; enhances nuclear export of unspliced and incompletely spliced viral mRNAs
   1597..1714    +  misc_feature   cPPT/CTS: central polypurine tract and central termination sequence of HIV-1
   1751..1774    -  misc_feature   MCS (fragment): pBluescript multiple cloning site
   1797..2975    +  promoter       EF-1α promoter: strong constitutive promoter for human elongation factor EF-1α
   3042..3083    +  CDS            V5 tag: epitope tag from simian virus 5
   3084..4505    +  CDS            RNF14: RNF14_HUMAN - Also known as ARA54. Experimental evidence at protein level: Swiss-Prot protein existence level 1. Might act as an E3 ubiquitin-protein ligase which accepts ubiquitin from specific E2 ubiquitin-conjugating enzymes and then transfers it to substrates, which could be nuclear proteins. Could play a role as a coactivator for androgen- and, to a lesser extent, progesterone-dependent transcription. From Homo sapiens (Human).
   4510..5096    +  misc_feature   IRES2: internal ribosome entry site (IRES) of the encephalomyocarditis virus (EMCV)
   5097..5804    +  CDS            mCherry: mCherry is a basic (constitutively fluorescent) red fluorescent protein published in 2004, derived from Discosoma sp.. It is reported to be a very rapidly-maturing monomer with low acid sensitivity.
   5856..5886    +  misc_feature   MCS (fragment): pUC18/19 multiple cloning site
   5887..5905    +  misc_feature   MCS (fragment): pBluescript multiple cloning site
   5905..6493    +  misc_feature   WPRE: woodchuck hepatitis virus posttranscriptional regulatory element
   6494..6516    +  misc_feature   MCS (fragment): pBluescript multiple cloning site
   6533..6601    +  CDS            nef (fragment): NEF_HV1Z2 - Experimental evidence at protein level: Swiss-Prot protein existence level 1. Extracellular Nef protein targets CD4(+) T-lymphocytes for apoptosis by interacting with CXCR4 surface receptors. From Human immunodeficiency virus type 1 group M subtype D (isolate Z2/CDC-Z34) (HIV-1).
   6603..6836    +  LTR            3' LTR (ΔU3): self-inactivating 3' long terminal repeat (LTR) from HIV-1
   6861..6879    -  promoter       SP6 promoter: promoter for bacteriophage SP6 RNA polymerase
   7107..7386    +  CDS            TcR (fragment): tetracycline efflux protein; tet; confers resistance to tetracycline
   7387..7435    -  misc_feature   bom (fragment): basis of mobility region from pBR322
   7537..7572    -  CDS            rop (fragment): Rop protein, which maintains plasmids at low copy number; rop
   7667..7771    +  promoter       AmpR promoter: bla
   7772..8632    +  CDS            AmpR: β-lactamase; bla; confers resistance to ampicillin, carbenicillin, and related antibiotics
   8803..9391    +  rep_origin     ori: high-copy-number ColE1/pMB1/pBR322/pUC origin of replication
   9574..9630    +  CDS            lacI (fragment): lac repressor; lacI; The lac repressor binds to the lac operator to inhibit transcription in E. coli. This inhibition can be relieved by adding lactose or isopropyl-β-D-thiogalactopyranoside (IPTG).
   9637..9966    +  promoter       SV40 promoter: SV40 enhancer and early promoter
  10166..10285   +  CDS            gpt (fragment): XGPT_ECOLI - Also known as gpp, gxu. Experimental evidence at protein level: Swiss-Prot protein existence level 1. Purine salvage pathway enzyme that catalyzes the transfer of the ribosyl-5-phosphate group from 5-phospho-alpha-D-ribose 1- diphosphate (PRPP) to the N9 position of the 6-oxopurines guanine and xanthine to form the corresponding ribonucleotides GMP (guanosine 5'- monophosphate) and XMP (xanthosine 5'-monophosphate), with the release of PPi. To a lesser extent, also acts on hypoxanthine (PubMed:9100006, PubMed:3886014). Does not ribophosphorylate adenine (PubMed:3886014). From Esch
  10285..10620   +  CDS            gpt (fragment): XGPT_ECOLI - Also known as gpp, gxu. Experimental evidence at protein level: Swiss-Prot protein existence level 1. Purine salvage pathway enzyme that catalyzes the transfer of the ribosyl-5-phosphate group from 5-phospho-alpha-D-ribose 1- diphosphate (PRPP) to the N9 position of the 6-oxopurines guanine and xanthine to form the corresponding ribonucleotides GMP (guanosine 5'- monophosphate) and XMP (xanthosine 5'-monophosphate), with the release of PPi. To a lesser extent, also acts on hypoxanthine (PubMed:9100006, PubMed:3886014). Does not ribophosphorylate adenine (PubMed:3886014). From Esch
  10715..11020   +  CDS            frsA (fragment): FRSA_ECOLI - Also known as yafA. Experimental evidence at protein level: Swiss-Prot protein existence level 1. Catalyzes the hydrolysis of esters (PubMed:15808744). Displays esterase activity toward pNP-butyrate (PubMed:15808744). May stimulate mixed-acid fermentation by acting as a fermentation/respiration switch that down-regulates respiration and up- regulates fermentation rates (PubMed:15169777). From Escherichia coli (strain K12).
  11024..11098   +  CDS            small t antigen (fragment): SV40 (simian virus 40) small t antigen
  11100..11165   +  intron         small t intron: SV40 (simian virus 40) small t antigen intron
  11295..11315   +  CDS            SV40 NLS: nuclear localization signal of SV40 (simian virus 40) large T antigen
  11634..11717   +  CDS            large T antigen (fragment): large T antigen from SV40 (simian virus 40)
  11740..11874   +  polyA_signal   SV40 poly(A) signal: SV40 polyadenylation signal
  12041..12370   +  CDS            nef (fragment): NEF_HV1BR - Experimental evidence at protein level: Swiss-Prot protein existence level 1. Extracellular Nef protein targets CD4(+) T-lymphocytes for apoptosis by interacting with CXCR4 surface receptors (PubMed:14990729). From Human immunodeficiency virus type 1 group M subtype B (isolate BRU/LAI) (HIV-1).
  12418..181     +  LTR            5' LTR (truncated) (across the origin): truncated 5' long terminal repeat (LTR) from HIV-1
>Addgene plasmid #198385 | pHR V5-RNF14 C417A_IRES-mCherry | addgene full sequence | sequence record 390468 | Addgene NGS Result
GGGTCTCTCTGGTTAGACCAGATCTGAGCCTGGGAGCTCTCTGGCTAACTAGGGAACCCACTGCTTAAGC
CTCAATAAAGCTTGCCTTGAGTGCTTCAAGTAGTGTGTGCCCGTCTGTTGTGTGACTCTGGTAACTAGAG
ATCCCTCAGACCCTTTTAGTCAGTGTGGAAAATCTCTAGCAGTGGCGCCCGAACAGGGACTTGAAAGCGA
AAGGGAAACCAGAGGAGCTCTCTCGACGCAGGACTCGGCTTGCTGAAGCGCGCACGGCAAGAGGTGAGGG
GCGGCGACTGGTGAGTACGCCAAAAATTTTGACTAGCGGAGGCTAGAAGGAGAGAGATGGGTGCGAGAGC
GTCAGTATTAAGCGGGGGAGAATTAGATCGCGATGGGAAAAAATTCGGTTAAGGCCAGGGGGAAAGAAAA
AATATAAATTAAAACATATAGTATGGGCAAGCAGGGAGCTAGAACGATTCGCAGTTAATCCTGGCCTGTT
AGAAACATCAGAAGGCTGTAGACAAATACTGGGACAGCTACAACCATCCCTTCAGACAGGATCAGAAGAA
CTTAGATCATTATATAATACAGTAGCAACCCTCTATTGTGTGCATCAAAGGATAGAGATAAAAGACACCA
AGGAAGCTTTAGACAAGATAGAGGAAGAGCAAAACAAAAGTAAGACCACCGCACAGCAAGCGGCCGGCCG
CTGATCTTCAGACCTGGAGGAGGAGATATGAGGGACAATTGGAGAAGTGAATTATATAAATATAAAGTAG
TAAAAATTGAACCATTAGGAGTAGCACCCACCAAGGCAAAGAGAAGAGTGGTGCAGAGAGAAAAAAGAGC
AGTGGGAATAGGAGCTTTGTTCCTTGGGTTCTTGGGAGCAGCAGGAAGCACTATGGGCGCAGCGTCAATG
ACGCTGACGGTACAGGCCAGACAATTATTGTCTGGTATAGTGCAGCAGCAGAACAATTTGCTGAGGGCTA
TTGAGGCGCAACAGCATCTGTTGCAACTCACAGTCTGGGGCATCAAGCAGCTCCAGGCAAGAATCCTGGC
TGTGGAAAGATACCTAAAGGATCAACAGCTCCTGGGGATTTGGGGTTGCTCTGGAAAACTCATTTGCACC
ACTGCTGTGCCTTGGAATGCTAGTTGGAGTAATAAATCTCTGGAACAGATTTGGAATCACACGACCTGGA
TGGAGTGGGACAGAGAAATTAACAATTACACAAGCTTAATACACTCCTTAATTGAAGAATCGCAAAACCA
GCAAGAAAAGAATGAACAAGAATTATTGGAATTAGATAAATGGGCAAGTTTGTGGAATTGGTTTAACATA
ACAAATTGGCTGTGGTATATAAAATTATTCATAATGATAGTAGGAGGCTTGGTAGGTTTAAGAATAGTTT
TTGCTGTACTTTCTATAGTGAATAGAGTTAGGCAGGGATATTCACCATTATCGTTTCAGACCCACCTCCC
AACCCCGAGGGGACCCGACAGGCCCGAAGGAATAGAAGAAGAAGGTGGAGAGAGAGACAGAGACAGATCC
ATTCGATTAGTGAACGGATCTCGACGGTATCGCCAAATGGCAGTATTCATCCACAATTTTAAAAGAAAAG
GGGGGATTGGGGGGTACAGTGCAGGGGAAAGAATAGTAGACATAATAGCAACAGACATACAAACTAAAGA
ATTACAAAAACAAATTACAAAAATTCAAAATTTTCGGGTTTATTACAGGGACAGCAGAGATCCAGTTTGG
ATCGATAAGCTTGATATCGAATTCGGGCCAGATATACGCGTCGTGAGGCTCCGGTGCCCGTCAGTGGGCA
GAGCGCACATCGCCCACAGTCCCCGAGAAGTTGGGGGGAGGGGTCGGCAATTGAACCGGTGCCTAGAGAA
GGTGGCGCGGGGTAAACTGGGAAAGTGATGTCGTGTACTGGCTCCGCCTTTTTCCCGAGGGTGGGGGAGA
ACCGTATATAAGTGCAGTAGTCGCCGTGAACGTTCTTTTTCGCAACGGGTTTGCCGCCAGAACACAGGTA
AGTGCCGTGTGTGGTTCCCGCGGGCCTGGCCTCTTTACGGGTTATGGCCCTTGCGTGCCTTGAATTACTT
CCACCTGGCTGCAGTACGTGATTCTTGATCCCGAGCTTCGGGTTGGAAGTGGGTGGGAGAGTTCGAGGCC
TTGCGCTTAAGGAGCCCCTTCGCCTCGTGCTTGAGTTGAGGCCTGGCCTGGGCGCTGGGGCCGCCGCGTG
CGAATCTGGTGGCACCTTCGCGCCTGTCTCGCTGCTTTCGATAAGTCTCTAGCCATTTAAAATTTTTGAT
GACCTGCTGCGACGCTTTTTTTCTGGCAAGATAGTCTTGTAAATGCGGGCCAAGATCTGCACACTGGTAT
TTCGGTTTTTGGGGCCGCGGGCGGCGACGGGGCCCGTGCGTCCCAGCGCACATGTTCGGCGAGGCGGGGC
CTGCGAGCGCGGCCACCGAGAATCGGACGGGGGTAGTCTCAAGCTGGCCGGCCTGCTCTGGTGCCTGGCC
TCGCGCCGCCGTGTATCGCCCCGCCCTGGGCGGCAAGGCTGGCCCGGTCGGCACCAGTTGCGTGAGCGGA
AAGATGGCCGCTTCCCGGCCCTGCTGCAGGGAGCTCAAAATGGAGGACGCGGCGCTCGGGAGAGCGGGCG
GGTGAGTCACCCACACAAAGGAAAAGGGCCTTTCCGTCCTCAGCCGTCGCTTCATGTGACTCCACGGAGT
ACCGGGCGCCGTCCAGGCACCTCGATTAGTTCTCGAGCTTTTGGAGTACGTCGTCTTTAGGTTGGGGGGA
GGGGTTTTATGCGATGGAGTTTCCCCACACTGAGTGGGTGGAGACTGAAGTTAGGCCAGCTTGGCACTTG
ATGTAATTCTCCTTGGAATTTGCCCTTTTTGAGTTTGGATCTTGGTTCATTCTCAAGCCTCAGACAGTGG
TTCAAAGTTTTTTTCTTCCATTTCAGGTGTCGTGAGGCTAGCGAATTCTCACGCGTCAAGTGGAGCAAGG
CAGGTGGACAGTGGATCCCCGCGGCCGCATGGGTAAGCCTATCCCTAACCCTCTCCTCGGTCTCGATTCT
ACGATGTCGTCAGAAGATCGAGAAGCTCAGGAGGATGAATTGCTGGCCCTGGCAAGTATTTACGATGGAG
ATGAATTTAGAAAAGCAGAGTCTGTCCAAGGTGGAGAAACCAGGATCTATTTGGATTTGCCACAGAATTT
CAAGATATTTGTGAGCGGCAATTCAAATGAGTGTCTCCAGAATAGTGGCTTTGAATACACCATTTGCTTT
CTGCCTCCACTTGTGCTGAACTTTGAACTGCCACCAGATTATCCATCCTCTTCCCCACCTTCATTCACAC
TTAGTGGCAAATGGCTGTCACCAACTCAGCTATCTGCTCTATGCAAGCACTTAGACAACCTATGGGAAGA
ACACCGTGGCAGCGTGGTCCTGTTTGCCTGGATGCAATTTCTTAAGGAAGAGACCCTAGCATACTTGAAT
ATTGTCTCTCCTTTTGAGCTCAAGATTGGTTCTCAGAAAAAAGTGCAGAGAAGGACAGCTCAAGCTTCTC
CCAACACAGAGCTAGATTTTGGAGGAGCTGCTGGATCTGATGTAGACCAAGAGGAAATTGTGGATGAGAG
AGCAGTGCAGGATGTGGAATCACTGTCAAATCTGATCCAGGAAATCTTGGACTTTGATCAAGCTCAGCAG
ATAAAATGCTTTAATAGTAAATTGTTCCTGTGCAGTATCTGTTTCTGTGAGAAGCTGGGTAGTGAATGCA
TGTACTTCTTGGAGTGCAGGCATGTGTACTGCAAAGCCTGTCTGAAGGACTACTTTGAAATCCAGATCAG
AGATGGCCAGGTTCAATGCCTCAACTGCCCAGAACCAAAGTGCCCTTCGGTGGCCACTCCTGGTCAGGTC
AAAGAGTTAGTGGAAGCAGAGTTATTTGCCCGTTATGACCGCCTTCTCCTCCAGTCCTCCTTGGACCTGA
TGGCAGATGTGGTGTACTGCCCCCGGCCGTGCTGCCAGCTGCCTGTGATGCAGGAACCTGGCTGCACCAT
GGGTATCTGCTCCAGCTGCAATTTTGCCTTCTGTACTTTGTGCAGGTTGACCTACCATGGGGTCTCCCCA
TGTAAGGTGACTGCAGAGAAATTAATGGACTTACGAAATGAATACCTGCAAGCGGATGAGGCTAATAAAA
GACTTTTGGATCAAAGGTATGGTAAGAGAGTGATTCAGAAGGCACTGGAAGAGATGGAAAGTAAGGAGTG
GCTAGAGAAGAACTCAAAGAGCTGCCCATGTTGTGGAACTCCCATAGAGAAATTAGACGGAGCGAACAAG
ATGACATGTACTGGCTGTATGCAATATTTCTGTTGGATTTGCATGGGTTCTCTCTCTAGAGCAAACCCTT
ACAAACATTTCAATGACCCTGGTTCACCATGTTTTAACCGGCTGTTTTATGCTGTGGATGTTGACGACGA
TATTTGGGAAGATGAGGTAGAAGACTAAGCCCCTCTCCCTCCCCCCCCCCTAACGTTACTGGCCGAAGCC
GCTTGGAATAAGGCCGGTGTGCGTTTGTCTATATGTTATTTTCCACCATATTGCCGTCTTTTGGCAATGT
GAGGGCCCGGAAACCTGGCCCTGTCTTCTTGACGAGCATTCCTAGGGGTCTTTCCCCTCTCGCCAAAGGA
ATGCAAGGTCTGTTGAATGTCGTGAAGGAAGCAGTTCCTCTGGAAGCTTCTTGAAGACAAACAACGTCTG
TAGCGACCCTTTGCAGGCAGCGGAACCCCCCACCTGGCGACAGGTGCCTCTGCGGCCAAAAGCCACGTGT
ATAAGATACACCTGCAAAGGCGGCACAACCCCAGTGCCACGTTGTGAGTTGGATAGTTGTGGAAAGAGTC
AAATGGCTCTCCTCAAGCGTATTCAACAAGGGGCTGAAGGATGCCCAGAAGGTACCCCATTGTATGGGAT
CTGATCTGGGGCCTCGGTACACATGCTTTACATGTGTTTAGTCGAGGTTAAAAAAACGTCTAGGCCCCCC
GAACCACGGGGACGTGGTTTTCCTTTGAAAAACACGATGATAATATGGCCACAACCATGGTGAGCAAGGG
CGAGGAGGATAACATGGCCATCATCAAGGAGTTCATGCGCTTCAAGGTGCACATGGAGGGCTCCGTGAAC
GGCCACGAGTTCGAGATCGAGGGCGAGGGCGAGGGCCGCCCCTACGAGGGCACCCAGACCGCCAAGCTGA
AGGTGACCAAGGGTGGCCCCCTGCCCTTCGCCTGGGACATCCTGTCCCCTCAGTTCATGTACGGCTCCAA
GGCCTACGTGAAGCACCCCGCCGACATCCCCGACTACTTGAAGCTGTCCTTCCCCGAGGGCTTCAAGTGG
GAGCGCGTGATGAACTTCGAGGACGGCGGCGTGGTGACCGTGACCCAGGACTCCTCCCTGCAGGACGGCG
AGTTCATCTACAAGGTGAAGCTGCGCGGCACCAACTTCCCCTCCGACGGCCCCGTAATGCAGAAGAAGAC
CATGGGCTGGGAGGCCTCCTCCGAGCGGATGTACCCCGAGGACGGCGCCCTGAAGGGCGAGATCAAGCAG
AGGCTGAAGCTGAAGGACGGCGGCCACTACGACGCTGAGGTCAAGACCACCTACAAGGCCAAGAAGCCCG
TGCAGCTACCCGGCGCCTACAACGTCAACATCAAGTTGGACATCACCTCCCACAACGAGGACTACACCAT
CGTGGAACAGTACGAACGCGCCGAGGGCCGCCACTCCACCGGCGGCATGGACGAGCTGTACAAGTAAGCG
GCCGCAACTCCCACCTGCAACATGCGTGACTGACTGAGGCCGCGACTCTAGAGTCGACCTGCAGGCATGC
AAGCTTGATATCAAGCTTATCGATAATCAACCTCTGGATTACAAAATTTGTGAAAGATTGACTGGTATTC
TTAACTATGTTGCTCCTTTTACGCTATGTGGATACGCTGCTTTAATGCCTTTGTATCATGCTATTGCTTC
CCGTATGGCTTTCATTTTCTCCTCCTTGTATAAATCCTGGTTGCTGTCTCTTTATGAGGAGTTGTGGCCC
GTTGTCAGGCAACGTGGCGTGGTGTGCACTGTGTTTGCTGACGCAACCCCCACTGGTTGGGGCATTGCCA
CCACCTGTCAGCTCCTTTCCGGGACTTTCGCTTTCCCCCTCCCTATTGCCACGGCGGAACTCATCGCCGC
CTGCCTTGCCCGCTGCTGGACAGGGGCTCGGCTGTTGGGCACTGACAATTCCGTGGTGTTGTCGGGGAAA
TCATCGTCCTTTCCTTGGCTGCTCGCCTGTGTTGCCACCTGGATTCTGCGCGGGACGTCCTTCTGCTACG
TCCCTTCGGCCCTCAATCCAGCGGACCTTCCTTCCCGCGGCCTGCTGCCGGCTCTGCGGCCTCTTCCGCG
TCTTCGCCTTCGCCCTCAGACGAGTCGGATCTCCCTTTGGGCCGCCTCCCCGCATCGATACCGTCGACCT
CGAGGGAATTAATTCGAGCTCGGTACCTTTAAGACCAATGACTTACAAGGCAGCTGTAGATCTTAGCCAC
TTTTTAAAAGAAAAGGGGGGACTGGAAGGGCTAATTCACTCCCAACGAAGACAAGATCTGCTTTTTGCTT
GTACTGGGTCTCTCTGGTTAGACCAGATCTGAGCCTGGGAGCTCTCTGGCTAACTAGGGAACCCACTGCT
TAAGCCTCAATAAAGCTTGCCTTGAGTGCTTCAAGTAGTGTGTGCCCGTCTGTTGTGTGACTCTGGTAAC
TAGAGATCCCTCAGACCCTTTTAGTCAGTGTGGAAAATCTCTAGCAGCATCTAGAATTAATTCCGTGTAT
TCTATAGTGTCACCTAAATCGTATGTGTATGATACATAAGGTTATGTATTAATTGTAGCCGCGTTCTAAC
GACAATATGTACAAGCCTAATTGTGTAGCATCTGGCTTACTGAAGCAGACCCTATCATCTCTCTCGTAAA
CTGCCGTCAGAGTCGGTTTGGTTGGACGAACCTTCTGAGTTTCTGGTAACGCCGTCCCGCACCCGGAAAT
GGTCAGCGAACCAATCAGCAGGGTCATCGCTAGCCAGATCCTCTACGCCGGACGCATCGTGGCCGGCATC
ACCGGCGCCACAGGTGCGGTTGCTGGCGCCTATATCGCCGACATCACCGATGGGGAAGATCGGGCTCGCC
ACTTCGGGCTCATGAGCGCTTGTTTCGGCGTGGGTATGGTGGCAGGCCCCGTGGCCGGGGGACTGTTGGG
CGCCATCTCCTTGCATGCACCATTCCTTGCGGCGGCGGTGCTCAACGGCCTCAACCTACTACTGGGCTGC
TTCCTAATGCAGGAGTCGCATAAGGGAGAGCGTCGAATGGTGCACTCTCAGTACAATCTGCTCTGATGCC
GCATAGTTAAGCCAGCCCCGACACCCGCCAACACCCGCTGACGCGCCCTGACGGGCTTGTCTGCTCCCGG
CATCCGCTTACAGACAAGCTGTGACCGTCTCCGGGAGCTGCATGTGTCAGAGGTTTTCACCGTCATCACC
GAAACGCGCGAGACGAAAGGGCCTCGTGATACGCCTATTTTTATAGGTTAATGTCATGATAATAATGGTT
TCTTAGACGTCAGGTGGCACTTTTCGGGGAAATGTGCGCGGAACCCCTATTTGTTTATTTTTCTAAATAC
ATTCAAATATGTATCCGCTCATGAGACAATAACCCTGATAAATGCTTCAATAATATTGAAAAAGGAAGAG
TATGAGTATTCAACATTTCCGTGTCGCCCTTATTCCCTTTTTTGCGGCATTTTGCCTTCCTGTTTTTGCT
CACCCAGAAACGCTGGTGAAAGTAAAAGATGCTGAAGATCAGTTGGGTGCACGAGTGGGTTACATCGAAC
TGGATCTCAACAGCGGTAAGATCCTTGAGAGTTTTCGCCCCGAAGAACGTTTTCCAATGATGAGCACTTT
TAAAGTTCTGCTATGTGGCGCGGTATTATCCCGTATTGACGCCGGGCAAGAGCAACTCGGTCGCCGCATA
CACTATTCTCAGAATGACTTGGTTGAGTACTCACCAGTCACAGAAAAGCATCTTACGGATGGCATGACAG
TAAGAGAATTATGCAGTGCTGCCATAACCATGAGTGATAACACTGCGGCCAACTTACTTCTGACAACGAT
CGGAGGACCGAAGGAGCTAACCGCTTTTTTGCACAACATGGGGGATCATGTAACTCGCCTTGATCGTTGG
GAACCGGAGCTGAATGAAGCCATACCAAACGACGAGCGTGACACCACGATGCCTGTAGCAATGGCAACAA
CGTTGCGCAAACTATTAACTGGCGAACTACTTACTCTAGCTTCCCGGCAACAATTAATAGACTGGATGGA
GGCGGATAAAGTTGCAGGACCACTTCTGCGCTCGGCCCTTCCGGCTGGCTGGTTTATTGCTGATAAATCT
GGAGCCGGTGAGCGTGGGTCTCGCGGTATCATTGCAGCACTGGGGCCAGATGGTAAGCCCTCCCGTATCG
TAGTTATCTACACGACGGGGAGTCAGGCAACTATGGATGAACGAAATAGACAGATCGCTGAGATAGGTGC
CTCACTGATTAAGCATTGGTAACTGTCAGACCAAGTTTACTCATATATACTTTAGATTGATTTAAAACTT
CATTTTTAATTTAAAAGGATCTAGGTGAAGATCCTTTTTGATAATCTCATGACCAAAATCCCTTAACGTG
AGTTTTCGTTCCACTGAGCGTCAGACCCCGTAGAAAAGATCAAAGGATCTTCTTGAGATCCTTTTTTTCT
GCGCGTAATCTGCTGCTTGCAAACAAAAAAACCACCGCTACCAGCGGTGGTTTGTTTGCCGGATCAAGAG
CTACCAACTCTTTTTCCGAAGGTAACTGGCTTCAGCAGAGCGCAGATACCAAATACTGTTCTTCTAGTGT
AGCCGTAGTTAGGCCACCACTTCAAGAACTCTGTAGCACCGCCTACATACCTCGCTCTGCTAATCCTGTT
ACCAGTGGCTGCTGCCAGTGGCGATAAGTCGTGTCTTACCGGGTTGGACTCAAGACGATAGTTACCGGAT
AAGGCGCAGCGGTCGGGCTGAACGGGGGGTTCGTGCACACAGCCCAGCTTGGAGCGAACGACCTACACCG
AACTGAGATACCTACAGCGTGAGCTATGAGAAAGCGCCACGCTTCCCGAAGGGAGAAAGGCGGACAGGTA
TCCGGTAAGCGGCAGGGTCGGAACAGGAGAGCGCACGAGGGAGCTTCCAGGGGGAAACGCCTGGTATCTT
TATAGTCCTGTCGGGTTTCGCCACCTCTGACTTGAGCGTCGATTTTTGTGATGCTCGTCAGGGGGGCGGA
GCCTATGGAAAAACGCCAGCAACGCGGCCTTTTTACGGTTCCTGGCCTTTTGCTGGCCTTTTGCTCACAT
GTTCTTTCCTGCGTTATCCCCTGATTCTGTGGATAACCGTATTACCGCCTTTGAGTGAGCTGATACCGCT
CGCCGCAGCCGAACGACCGAGCGCAGCGAGTCAGTGAGCGAGGAAGCGGAAGAGCGCCCAATACGCAAAC
CGCCTCTCCCCGCGCGTTGGCCGATTCATTAATGCAGCTGTGGAATGTGTGTCAGTTAGGGTGTGGAAAG
TCCCCAGGCTCCCCAGCAGGCAGAAGTATGCAAAGCATGCATCTCAATTAGTCAGCAACCAGGTGTGGAA
AGTCCCCAGGCTCCCCAGCAGGCAGAAGTATGCAAAGCATGCATCTCAATTAGTCAGCAACCATAGTCCC
GCCCCTAACTCCGCCCATCCCGCCCCTAACTCCGCCCAGTTCCGCCCATTCTCCGCCCCATGGCTGACTA
ATTTTTTTTATTTATGCAGAGGCCGAGGCCGCCTCGGCCTCTGAGCTATTCCAGAAGTAGTGAGGAGGCT
TTTTTGGAGGCCTAGGCTTTTGCAAAAAGCTTGGACACAAGACAGGCTTGCGAGATATGTTTGAGAATAC
CACTTTATCCCGCGTCAGGGAGAGGCAGTGCGTAAAAAGACGCGGACTCATGTGAAATACTGGTTTTTAG
TGCGCCAGATCTCTATAATCTCGCGCAACCTATTTTCCCCTCGAACACTTTTTAAGCCGTAGATAAACAG
GCTGGGACACTTCACATGAGCGAAAAATACATCGTCACCTGGGACATGTTGCAGATCCATGCACGTAAAC
TCGCAAGCCGACTGATGCCTTCTGAACAATGGAAAGGCATTATTGCCGTAAGCCGTGGCGGTCTGTACCG
GGTGCGTTACTGGCGCGTGAACTGGGTATTCGTCATGTCGATACCGTTTGTATTTCCAGCTACGATCACG
ACAACCAGCGCGAGCTTAAAGTGCTGAAACGCGCAGAAGGCGATGGCGAAGGCTTCATCGTTATTGATGA
CCTGGTGGATACCGGTGGTACTGCGGTTGCGATTCGTGAAATGTATCCAAAAGCGCACTTTGTCACCATC
TTCGCAAAACCGGCTGGTCGTCCGCTGGTTGATGACTATGTTGTTGATATCCCGCAAGATACCTGGATTG
AACAGCCGTGGGATATGGGCGTCGTATTCGTCCCGCCAATCTCCGGTCGCTAATCTTTTCAACGCCTGGC
ACTGCCGGGCGTTGTTCTTTTTAACTTCAGGCGGGTTACAATAGTTTCCAGTAAGTATTCTGGAGGCTGC
ATCCATGACACAGGCAAACCTGAGCGAAACCCTGTTCAAACCCCGCTTTAAACATCCTGAAACCTCGACG
CTAGTCCGCCGCTTTAATCACGGCGCACAACCGCCTGTGCAGTCGGCCCTTGATGGTAAAACCATCCCTC
ACTGGTATCGCATGATTAACCGTCTGATGTGGATCTGGCGCGGCATTGACCCACGCGAAATCCTCGACGT
CCAGGCACGTATTGTGATGAGCGATGCCGAACGTACCGACGATGATTTATACGATACGGTGATTGGCTAC
CGTGGCGGCAACTGGATTTATGAGTGGGCCCCGGATCTTTGTGAAGGAACCTTACTTCTGTGGTGTGACA
TAATTGGACAAACTACCTACAGAGATTTAAAGCTCTAAGGTAAATATAAAATTTTTAAGTGTATAATGTG
TTAAACTACTGATTCTAATTGTTTGTGTATTTTAGATTCCAACCTATGGAACTGATGAATGGGAGCAGTG
GTGGAATGCCTTTAATGAGGAAAACCTGTTTTGCTCAGAAGAAATGCCATCTAGTGATGATGAGGCTACT
GCTGACTCTCAACATTCTACTCCTCCAAAAAAGAAGAGAAAGGTAGAAGACCCCAAGGACTTTCCTTCAG
AATTGCTAAGTTTTTTGAGTCATGCTGTGTTTAGTAATAGAACTCTTGCTTGCTTTGCTATTTACACCAC
AAAGGAAAAAGCTGCACTGCTATACAAGAAAATTATGGAAAAATATTCTGTAACCTTTATAAGTAGGCAT
AACAGTTATAATCATAACATACTGTTTTTTCTTACTCCACACAGGCATAGAGTGTCTGCTATTAATAACT
ATGCTCAAAAATTGTGTACCTTTAGCTTTTTAATTTGTAAAGGGGTTAATAAGGAATATTTGATGTATAG
TGCCTTGACTAGAGATCATAATCAGCCATACCACATTTGTAGAGGTTTTACTTGCTTTAAAAAACCTCCC
ACACCTCCCCCTGAACCTGAAACATAAAATGAATGCAATTGTTGTTGTTAACTTGTTTATTGCAGCTTAT
AATGGTTACAAATAAAGCAATAGCATCACAAATTTCACAAATAAAGCATTTTTTTCACTGCATTCTAGTT
GTGGTTTGTCCAAACTCATCAATGTATCTTATCATGTCTGGATCAACTGGATAACTCAAGCTAACCAAAA
TCATCCCAAACTTCCCACCCCATACCCTATTACCACTGCCAATTACCTGTGGTTTCATTTACTCTAAACC
TGTGATTCCTCTGAATTATTTTCATTTTAAAGAAATTGTATTTGTTAAATATGTACTACAAACTTAGTAG
TTGGAAGGGCTAATTCACTCCCAAAGAAGACAAGATATCCTTGATCTGTGGATCTACCACACACAAGGCT
ACTTCCCTGATTAGCAGAACTACACACCAGGGCCAGGGGTCAGATATCCACTGACCTTTGGATGGTGCTA
CAAGCTAGTACCAGTTGAGCCAGATAAGGTAGAAGAGGCCAATAAAGGAGAGAACACCAGCTTGTTACAC
CCTGTGAGCCTGCATGGGATGGATGACCCGGAGAGAGAAGTGTTAGAGTGGAGGTTTGACAGCCGCCTAG
CATTTCATCACGTGGCCCGAGAGCTGCATCCGGAGTACTTCAAGAACTGCTGATATCGAGCTTGCTACAA
GGGACTTTCCGCTGGGGACTTTCCAGGGAGGCGTGGCCTGGGCGGGACTGGGGAGTGGCGAGCCCTCAGA
TCCTGCATATAAGCAGCTGCTTTTTGCCTGTACT
